Addgene plasmid #141990: TFORF2248
Purpose: Lentiviral vector for overexpressing transcription factor ORFs with unique 24-bp barcodes. Barcodes facilitate identification of transcription factors in pooled screens.
Depositing lab: Feng Zhang. Depositing organization: Broad Institute. Publication: A transcription factor atlas of directed differentiation. Joung J, Ma S, Tay T, Geiger-Schuller KR, Kirchgatterer PC, Verdine VK, Guo B, Arias-Garcia MA, Allen WE, Singh A, Kuksenko O, Abudayyeh OO, Gootenberg JS, Fu Z, Macrae RK, Buenrostro JD, Regev A, Zhang F. Cell. 2023 Jan 5;186(1):209-229.e26. doi: 10.1016/j.cell.2022.11.026. PubMed 36608654.
Backbone
  Vector backbone: pLX_TRC317
  Backbone manufacturer: Broad Institute Genetic Perturbation Platform
  Backbone size w/o insert (bp): 8264
  Vector type: Mammalian Expression, Lentiviral
  Selectable markers: Puromycin
Growth in bacteria
  Bacterial resistance: Ampicillin, 100 μg/mL
  Growth temperature: 37°C
  Growth strain: NEB Stable
  Copy number: High Copy
Gene/Insert
  Gene/Insert name: TCF12
  Species: H. sapiens (human)
  Insert size (bp): 1442
  Entrez Gene: TCF12 (a.k.a. CRS3, HEB, HH26, HTF4, HsT17266, TCF-12, bHLHb20, p64)
  Promoter: EF1a
  Cloning method: Unknown
  Sequencing primers: 5′ GGGTGGAGACTGAAGTTAGGCCAG; 3′ CACATAGCGTAAAAGGAGCAACATAG
Terms and licenses: Academic/Nonprofit Terms; Industry Terms: Not Available to Industry
Depositor comments: NM_001306220,ENST00000537840 . The transcription factor ORF portion of this plasmid was synthesized by Genewiz. Please test multiple small colonies in case of plasmid recombination. To make this collection available in a timely manner, a portion of this collection was not fully sequenced by Addgene. If an Addgene verified full plasmid sequence is not available, please contact us prior to placing an order to request the full sequence.
How to cite: TFORF2248 was a gift from Feng Zhang (Addgene plasmid # 141990 ; http://n2t.net/addgene:141990 ; RRID:Addgene_141990)
