[The description below was written by a language model from this plasmid's Addgene catalogue record and pLannotate feature annotations shown in this document.]
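Description:
TFORF2248 is a lentiviral mammalian expression plasmid built on the pLX_TRC317 backbone and carrying a human TCF12 (HEB/HTF4) open reading frame, one member of a barcoded transcription factor ORF collection. It is maintained in E. coli through a high-copy ColE1/pUC-type origin with ampicillin resistance (AmpR); an f1 origin and remnants of a lac/lacZα cloning region flanked by T7 and T3 promoters are also annotated in the bacterial portion. The depositor notes that the plasmid can recombine, which is common for LTR-containing vectors.

The viral cassette has a third-generation, self-inactivating layout. An RSV promoter drives a truncated HIV-1 5' LTR, followed by the Ψ packaging signal, a gag fragment and the RRE for Rev-dependent export of the genomic RNA, and it ends in a ΔU3 3' LTR with a downstream SV40 poly(A) signal. Within the transfer region, an SV40 promoter/origin segment drives puromycin N-acetyltransferase for selection of transduced cells. A cPPT/CTS element follows, and then the constitutive EF-1α promoter drives TCF12, a bHLH factor that binds E-box motifs. The ORF was synthesized and corresponds to a specific transcript isoform; it is annotated as two adjoining fragments relative to the reference protein, consistent with an isoform difference. A WPRE downstream enhances transcript expression. The catalogue entry describes a unique 24-bp barcode, which is not annotated as a separate feature in the table; a short U6 promoter fragment sits between the ORF and the WPRE.

The construct is intended for overexpressing TCF12 in mammalian cells by lentiviral transduction, particularly in pooled screens such as directed differentiation studies, where the barcode identifies which transcription factor each cell received.
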