Features (pLannotate 1.2.2; 32 found; start..end, strand, type, name):
      5..231     +  promoter       RSV promoter: Rous sarcoma virus enhancer/promoter
    232..412     +  LTR            5' LTR (truncated): truncated 5' long terminal repeat (LTR) from HIV-1
    459..584     +  misc_feature   HIV-1 Ψ: packaging signal of human immunodeficiency virus type 1
    568..931     +  CDS            HIV-1 gag (fragment): gag protein from human immunodeficiency virus 1; gag
   1077..1310    +  misc_feature   RRE: The Rev response element (RRE) of HIV-1 allows for Rev-dependent mRNA export from the nucleus to the cytoplasm.
   1687..1713    +  CDS            Rev (fragment): human immunodeficiency virus 1 (HIV-1) Rev protein; rev; enhances nuclear export of unspliced and incompletely spliced viral mRNAs
   1720..1743    +  promoter       SV40 promoter (fragment): SV40 early promoter
   1744..1815    +  promoter       SV40 promoter (fragment): SV40 enhancer and early promoter
   1839..1974    +  rep_origin     SV40 ori: SV40 origin of replication
   2020..2616    +  CDS            PuroR (fragment): puromycin N-acetyltransferase; pac from Streptomyces; confers resistance to puromycin
   2665..2782    +  misc_feature   cPPT/CTS: central polypurine tract and central termination sequence of HIV-1
   2847..2913    +  CDS            small t antigen (fragment): SV40 (simian virus 40) small t antigen
   2920..4098    +  promoter       EF-1α promoter: strong constitutive promoter for human elongation factor EF-1α
   4123..4233    +  CDS            TCF12 (fragment): HTF4_HUMAN - Also known as BHLHB20, HEB, HTF4. Experimental evidence at protein level: Swiss-Prot protein existence level 1. Transcriptional regulator. Involved in the initiation of neuronal differentiation. Activates transcription by binding to the E box (5'-CANNTG-3'). From Homo sapiens (Human).
   4232..5452    +  CDS            TCF12 (fragment): HTF4_HUMAN - Also known as BHLHB20, HEB, HTF4. Experimental evidence at protein level: Swiss-Prot protein existence level 1. Transcriptional regulator. Involved in the initiation of neuronal differentiation. Activates transcription by binding to the E box (5'-CANNTG-3'). From Homo sapiens (Human).
   5468..5521    +  promoter       U6 promoter (fragment): RNA polymerase III promoter for human U6 snRNA
   5563..6151    +  misc_feature   WPRE: woodchuck hepatitis virus posttranscriptional regulatory element
   6202..6221    +  misc_feature   cPPT/CTS (fragment): central polypurine tract and central termination sequence of HIV-1
   6223..6456    +  LTR            3' LTR (ΔU3): self-inactivating 3' long terminal repeat (LTR) from HIV-1
   6534..6655    +  polyA_signal   SV40 poly(A) signal: SV40 polyadenylation signal
   6695..6830    +  rep_origin     SV40 ori: SV40 origin of replication
   6851..6869    -  promoter       T7 promoter: promoter for bacteriophage T7 RNA polymerase
   6877..7032    +  CDS            lacZα (fragment): LacZα fragment of β-galactosidase; lacZ fragment
   7037..7465    +  rep_origin     f1 ori (sequence partly withheld): f1 bacteriophage origin of replication; arrow indicates direction of (+) strand synthesis
   7518..7622    +  promoter       AmpR promoter: bla
   7623..8483    +  CDS            AmpR: β-lactamase; bla; confers resistance to ampicillin, carbenicillin, and related antibiotics
   8654..9242    +  rep_origin     ori: high-copy-number ColE1/pMB1/pBR322/pUC origin of replication
   9425..9517    +  CDS            lacI (fragment): lac repressor; lacI; The lac repressor binds to the lac operator to inhibit transcription in E. coli. This inhibition can be relieved by adding lactose or isopropyl-β-D-thiogalactopyranoside (IPTG).
   9530..9551    +  protein_bind   CAP binding site: CAP binding activates transcription in the presence of cAMP. E. coli catabolite activator protein
   9566..9596    +  promoter       lac promoter: promoter for the E. coli lac operon
   9604..9620    +  protein_bind   lac operator: The lac repressor binds to the lac operator to inhibit transcription in E. coli. This inhibition can be relieved by adding lactose or isopropyl-β-D-thiogalactopyranoside (IPTG). lac repressor encoded by lacI
   9665..9683    +  promoter       T3 promoter: promoter for bacteriophage T3 RNA polymerase
>Addgene plasmid #141990 | TFORF2248 | addgene full sequence | sequence record 395901 | Addgene NGS Result
TTAATGTAGTCTTATGCAATACTCTTGTAGTCTTGCAACATGGTAACGATGAGTTAGCAACATGCCTTAC
AAGGAGAGAAAAAGCACCGTGCATGCCGATTGGTGGAAGTAAGGTGGTACGATCGTGCCTTATTAGGAAG
GCAACAGACGGGTCTGACATGGATTGGACGAACCACTGAATTGCCGCATTGCAGAGATATTGTATTTAAG
TGCCTAGCTCGATACATAAACGGGTCTCTCTGGTTAGACCAGATCTGAGCCTGGGAGCTCTCTGGCTAAC
TAGGGAACCCACTGCTTAAGCCTCAATAAAGCTTGCCTTGAGTGCTTCAAGTAGTGTGTGCCCGTCTGTT
GTGTGACTCTGGTAACTAGAGATCCCTCAGACCCTTTTAGTCAGTGTGGAAAATCTCTAGCAGTGGCGCC
CGAACAGGGACTTGAAAGCGAAAGGGAAACCAGAGGAGCTCTCTCGACGCAGGACTCGGCTTGCTGAAGC
GCGCACGGCAAGAGGCGAGGGGCGGCGACTGGTGAGTACGCCAAAAATTTTGACTAGCGGAGGCTAGAAG
GAGAGAGATGGGTGCGAGAGCGTCAGTATTAAGCGGGGGAGAATTAGATCGCGATGGGAAAAAATTCGGT
TAAGGCCAGGGGGAAAGAAAAAATATAAATTAAAACATATAGTATGGGCAAGCAGGGAGCTAGAACGATT
CGCAGTTAATCCTGGCCTGTTAGAAACATCAGAAGGCTGTAGACAAATACTGGGACAGCTACAACCATCC
CTTCAGACAGGATCAGAAGAACTTAGATCATTATATAATACAGTAGCAACCCTCTATTGTGTGCATCAAA
GGATAGAGATAAAAGACACCAAGGAAGCTTTAGACAAGATAGAGGAAGAGCAAAACAAAAGTAAGACCAC
CGCACAGCAAGCGGCCGCTGATCTTCAGACCTGGAGGAGGAGATATGAGGGACAATTGGAGAAGTGAATT
ATATAAATATAAAGTAGTAAAAATTGAACCATTAGGAGTAGCACCCACCAAGGCAAAGAGAAGAGTGGTG
CAGAGAGAAAAAAGAGCAGTGGGAATAGGAGCTTTGTTCCTTGGGTTCTTGGGAGCAGCAGGAAGCACTA
TGGGCGCAGCGTCAATGACGCTGACGGTACAGGCCAGACAATTATTGTCTGGTATAGTGCAGCAGCAGAA
CAATTTGCTGAGGGCTATTGAGGCGCAACAGCATCTGTTGCAACTCACAGTCTGGGGCATCAAGCAGCTC
CAGGCAAGAATCCTGGCTGTGGAAAGATACCTAAAGGATCAACAGCTCCTGGGGATTTGGGGTTGCTCTG
GAAAACTCATTTGCACCACTGCTGTGCCTTGGAATGCTAGTTGGAGTAATAAATCTCTGGAACAGATTTG
GAATCACACGACCTGGATGGAGTGGGACAGAGAAATTAACAATTACACAAGCTTAATACACTCCTTAATT
GAAGAATCGCAAAACCAGCAAGAAAAGAATGAACAAGAATTATTGGAATTAGATAAATGGGCAAGTTTGT
GGAATTGGTTTAACATAACAAATTGGCTGTGGTATATAAAATTATTCATAATGATAGTAGGAGGCTTGGT
AGGTTTAAGAATAGTTTTTGCTGTACTTTCTATAGTGAATAGAGTTAGGCAGGGATATTCACCATTATCG
TTTCAGACCCACCTCCCAACCCCGAGGGGACCCATGCATTGCATCTCAATTAGTCAGCAACCAGGTGTGG
AAAGTCCCCAGGCTCCCCAGCAGGCAGAAGTATGCAAAGCATGCGTCTCAATTAGTCAGCAACCATAGTC
CCGCCCCTAACTCCGCCCATCCCGCCCCTAACTCCGCCCAGTTCCGCCCATTCTCCGCCCCATGGCTGAC
TAATTTTTTTTATTTATGCAGAGGCCGAGGCCGCCTCGGCCTCTGAGCTATTCCAGAAGTAGTGAGGAGG
CTTTTTTGGAGGCCTAGGCTTTTGCAAAAAGCTTTCTAGAGGTACCACCGGAGCTTACCATGACCGAGTA
CAAGCCCACGGTGCGCCTCGCCACCCGCGACGACGTCCCCAGGGCCGTACGCACCCTCGCCGCCGCGTTC
GCCGACTACCCCGCCACGCGCCACACCGTCGATCCGGACCGCCACATCGAGCGGGTCACCGAGCTGCAAG
AACTCTTCCTCACGCGCGTCGGGCTCGACATCGGCAAGGTGTGGGTCGCGGACGACGGCGCCGCCGTGGC
GGTCTGGACCACGCCGGAGAGCGTCGAAGCGGGGGCGGTGTTCGCCGAGATCGGCCCGCGCATGGCCGAG
TTGAGCGGTTCCCGGCTGGCCGCGCAGCAACAGATGGAAGGCCTCCTGGCGCCGCACCGGCCCAAGGAGC
CCGCGTGGTTCCTGGCCACCGTCGGCGTCTCGCCCGACCACCAGGGCAAGGGTCTGGGCAGCGCCGTCGT
GCTCCCCGGAGTGGAGGCGGCCGAGCGCGCCGGGGTGCCCGCCTTCCTGGAGACCTCCGCGCCCCGCAAC
CTCCCCTTCTACGAGCGGCTCGGCTTCACCGTCACCGCCGACGTCGAGGTGCCCGAAGGACCGCGCACCT
GGTGCATGACCCGCAAGCCCGGTGCCAGTTAACGAATTCTAGATCTTGAGACAAATGGCAGTATTCATCC
ACAATTTTAAAAGAAAAGGGGGGATTGGGGGGTACAGTGCAGGGGAAAGAATAGTAGACATAATAGCAAC
AGACATACAAACTAAAGAATTACAAAAACAAATTACAAAAATTCAAAATTTTCGGGTTTATTACAGGGAC
AGCAGAGATCCACTTTGGCGCCGGCTCGAGGCCTGCAGGTGCAAAGATGGATAAAGTTTTAAACAGAGAG
GAATCTTTGCAGCTAATGGACCTTCTAGGTCTTGAAAGGAGTGGGAATTGGCTCCGGTGCCCGTCAGTGG
GCAGAGCGCACATCGCCCACAGTCCCCGAGAAGTTGGGGGGAGGGGTCGGCAATTGAACCGGTGCCTAGA
GAAGGTGGCGCGGGGTAAACTGGGAAAGTGATGTCGTGTACTGGCTCCGCCTTTTTCCCGAGGGTGGGGG
AGAACCGTATATAAGTGCAGTAGTCGCCGTGAACGTTCTTTTTCGCAACGGGTTTGCCGCCAGAACACAG
GTAAGTGCCGTGTGTGGTTCCCGCGGGCCTGGCCTCTTTACGGGTTATGGCCCTTGCGTGCCTTGAATTA
CTTCCACCTGGCTGCAGTACGTGATTCTTGATCCCGAGCTTCGGGTTGGAAGTGGGTGGGAGAGTTCGAG
GCCTTGCGCTTAAGGAGCCCCTTCGCCTCGTGCTTGAGTTGAGGCCTGGCCTGGGCGCTGGGGCCGCCGC
GTGCGAATCTGGTGGCACCTTCGCGCCTGTCTCGCTGCTTTCGATAAGTCTCTAGCCATTTAAAATTTTT
GATGACCTGCTGCGACGCTTTTTTTCTGGCAAGATAGTCTTGTAAATGCGGGCCAAGATCTGCACACTGG
TATTTCGGTTTTTGGGGCCGCGGGCGGCGACGGGGCCCGTGCGTCCCAGCGCACATGTTCGGCGAGGCGG
GGCCTGCGAGCGCGGCCACCGAGAATCGGACGGGGGTAGTCTCAAGCTGGCCGGCCTGCTCTGGTGCCTG
GCCTCGCGCCGCCGTGTATCGCCCCGCCCTGGGCGGCAAGGCTGGCCCGGTCGGCACCAGTTGCGTGAGC
GGAAAGATGGCCGCTTCCCGGCCCTGCTGCAGGGAGCTCAAAATGGAGGACGCGGCGCTCGGGAGAGCGG
GCGGGTGAGTCACCCACACAAAGGAAAAGGGCCTTTCCGTCCTCAGCCGTCGCTTCATGTGACTCCACGG
AGTACCGGGCGCCGTCCAGGCACCTCGATTAGTTCTCGAGCTTTTGGAGTACGTCGTCTTTAGGTTGGGG
GGAGGGGTTTTATGCGATGGAGTTTCCCCACACTGAGTGGGTGGAGACTGAAGTTAGGCCAGCTTGGCAC
TTGATGTAATTCTCCTTGGAATTTGCCCTTTTTGAGTTTGGATCTTGGTTCATTCTCAAGCCTCAGACAG
TGGTTCAAAGTTTTTTTCTTCCATTTCAGGTGTCGTGAGGCTAGCACCGCCACCATGGGAAAACGGTATA
TGCACCATCCCCAAATTCAGATGATTTCAACCGTGAATCTCCTAGTTATCCATCTCCTAAGCCACCAACC
AGTATGTTCGCTAGCACTTTCTTTATGCAAGAGTTATCCTCCACACTCAGTTTCACCAACAGACATAAAC
ACGAGTCTTCCACCAATGTCCAGCTTTCATCGCGGCAGTACCAGCAGTTCACCTTACGTTGCTGCCTCAC
ACACTCCTCCCATCAATGGATCAGACAGCATTCTAGGAACCAGAGGGAATGCTGCTGGAAGCTCACAGAC
AGGTGATGCACTTGGAAAGGCTTTGGCATCTATTTATTCTCCTGACCATACCAGCAGTAGTTTTCCGTCA
AATCCATCAACACCAGTTGGATCACCTTCACCTCTCACAGGTACCAGTCAGTGGCCAAGACCTGGAGGGC
AAGCACCTTCATCCCCAAGCTATGAAAACTCACTCCACTCCCTGCAGTCTCGAATGGAGGATCGTTTAGA
CAGACTGGATGATGCAATCCATGTGCTGCGGAACCATGCTGTGGGACCTTCCACCAGTTTGCCTGCTGGT
CACAGTGATATACATAGTTTATTGGGACCATCCCATAATGCACCAATTGGAAGCCTCAATTCAAACTATG
GAGGATCAAGCCTTGTTGCAAGCAGTCGATCAGCTTCAATGGTTGGAACTCATCGGGAAGACTCTGTCAG
TCTCAATGGCAATCATTCAGTCCTGTCTAGTACAGTCACTACTTCAAGCACAGACCTGAACCATAAAACA
CAAGAAAATTATAGAGGTGGCTTGCAAAGTCAGTCTGGAACTGTTGTTACAACAGAAATCAAGACTGAAA
ACAAAGAAAAGGATGAAAACCTTCATGAACCTCCTTCATCAGATGACATGAAGTCAGATGATGAATCCTC
CCAAAAAGATATCAAGGTTTCATCTAGAGGCAGAACAAGCAGTACTAATGAAGATGAGGATTTGAACCCT
GAACAGAAGATAGAAAGGGAGAAGGAGAGGCGGATGGCTAACAATGCCAGAGAACGCTTACGCGTGCGGG
ATATTAATGAAGCATTCAAAGAGCTTGGCCGAATGTGTCAGCTTCACTTGAAGAGTGAAAAACCCCAAAC
AAAACTCCTTATTCTTCATCAAGCCGTGGCAGTCATCCTTAGTCTAGAACAGCAAGTCAGAGAGAGGAAC
CTTAACCCCAAAGCAGCCTGCCTTAAGAGAAGGGAAGAAGAAAAAGTTTCTGCCGTATCGGCAGAGCCGC
CAACCACACTGCCAGGAACCCATCCTGGGCTTAGTGAAACTACCAACCCTATGGGTCATATGTAGTAATG
AACTAGTCCGTAACTTGAAAGTATTTCGATTTCTTGGCTTTATATATCTTGTGGAAAGGACGACCTCCCA
AAGATTGCAATTATTACACGCGTTAAGTCGACAATCAACCTCTGGATTACAAAATTTGTGAAAGATTGAC
TGGTATTCTTAACTATGTTGCTCCTTTTACGCTATGTGGATACGCTGCTTTAATGCCTTTGTATCATGCT
ATTGCTTCCCGTATGGCTTTCATTTTCTCCTCCTTGTATAAATCCTGGTTGCTGTCTCTTTATGAGGAGT
TGTGGCCCGTTGTCAGGCAACGTGGCGTGGTGTGCACTGTGTTTGCTGACGCAACCCCCACTGGTTGGGG
CATTGCCACCACCTGTCAGCTCCTTTCCGGGACTTTCGCTTTCCCCCTCCCTATTGCCACGGCGGAACTC
ATCGCCGCCTGCCTTGCCCGCTGCTGGACAGGGGCTCGGCTGTTGGGCACTGACAATTCCGTGGTGTTGT
CGGGGAAATCATCGTCCTTTCCTTGGCTGCTCGCCTGTGTTGCCACCTGGATTCTGCGCGGGACGTCCTT
CTGCTACGTCCCTTCGGCCCTCAATCCAGCGGACCTTCCTTCCCGCGGCCTGCTGCCGGCTCTGCGGCCT
CTTCCGCGTCTTCGCCTTCGCCCTCAGACGAGTCGGATCTCCCTTTGGGCCGCCTCCCCGCGTCGACTTT
AAGACCAATGACTTACAAGGCAGCTGTAGATCTTAGCCACTTTTTAAAAGAAAAGGGGGGACTGGAAGGG
CTAATTCACTCCCAACGAAGACAAGATCTGCTTTTTGCTTGTACTGGGTCTCTCTGGTTAGACCAGATCT
GAGCCTGGGAGCTCTCTGGCTAACTAGGGAACCCACTGCTTAAGCCTCAATAAAGCTTGCCTTGAGTGCT
TCAAGTAGTGTGTGCCCGTCTGTTGTGTGACTCTGGTAACTAGAGATCCCTCAGACCCTTTTAGTCAGTG
TGGAAAATCTCTAGCAGTACGTATAGTAGTTCATGTCATCTTATTATTCAGTATTTATAACTTGCAAAGA
AATGAATATCAGAGAGTGAGAGGAACTTGTTTATTGCAGCTTATAATGGTTACAAATAAAGCAATAGCAT
CACAAATTTCACAAATAAAGCATTTTTTTCACTGCATTCTAGTTGTGGTTTGTCCAAACTCATCAATGTA
TCTTATCATGTCTGGCTCTAGCTATCCCGCCCCTAACTCCGCCCATCCCGCCCCTAACTCCGCCCAGTTC
CGCCCATTCTCCGCCCCATGGCTGACTAATTTTTTTTATTTATGCAGAGGCCGAGGCCGCCTCGGCCTCT
GAGCTATTCCAGAAGTAGTGAGGAGGCTTTTTTGGAGGCCTAGGGACGTACCCAATTCGCCCTATAGTGA
GTCGTATTACGCGCGCTCACTGGCCGTCGTTTTACAACGTCGTGACTGGGAAAACCCTGGCGTTACCCAA
CTTAATCGCCTTGCAGCACATCCCCCTTTCGCCAGCTGGCGTAATAGCGAAGAGGCCCGCACCGATCGCC
CTTCCCAACAGTTGCGCAGCCTGAATGGCGAATGGG
[124 nt withheld, positions 7037-7160]
C
[91 nt withheld, positions 7162-7252]
A
[49 nt withheld, positions 7254-7302]
CCTTTGACGTTGGAGTCCACGTTCTTT
[37 nt withheld, positions 7330-7366]
ACCCTATCTCGGTCTATTCTTTTGATTTATAAGGGATTTTGCCGATTTCGGCCTATTGGTTAAAAAATGA
GCTGATTTAACAAAAATTTAACGCGAATTTTAACAAAATATTAACGCTTACAATTTAGGTGGCACTTTTC
GGGGAAATGTGCGCGGAACCCCTATTTGTTTATTTTTCTAAATACATTCAAATATGTATCCGCTCATGAG
ACAATAACCCTGATAAATGCTTCAATAATATTGAAAAAGGAAGAGTATGAGTATTCAACATTTCCGTGTC
GCCCTTATTCCCTTTTTTGCGGCATTTTGCCTTCCTGTTTTTGCTCACCCAGAAACGCTGGTGAAAGTAA
AAGATGCTGAAGATCAGTTGGGTGCACGAGTGGGTTACATCGAACTGGATCTCAACAGCGGTAAGATCCT
TGAGAGTTTTCGCCCCGAAGAACGTTTTCCAATGATGAGCACTTTTAAAGTTCTGCTATGTGGCGCGGTA
TTATCCCGTATTGACGCCGGGCAAGAGCAACTCGGTCGCCGCATACACTATTCTCAGAATGACTTGGTTG
AGTACTCACCAGTCACAGAAAAGCATCTTACGGATGGCATGACAGTAAGAGAATTATGCAGTGCTGCCAT
AACCATGAGTGATAACACTGCGGCCAACTTACTTCTGACAACGATCGGAGGACCGAAGGAGCTAACCGCT
TTTTTGCACAACATGGGGGATCATGTAACTCGCCTTGATCGTTGGGAACCGGAGCTGAATGAAGCCATAC
CAAACGACGAGCGTGACACCACGATGCCTGTAGCAATGGCAACAACGTTGCGCAAACTATTAACTGGCGA
ACTACTTACTCTAGCTTCCCGGCAACAATTAATAGACTGGATGGAGGCGGATAAAGTTGCAGGACCACTT
CTGCGCTCGGCCCTTCCGGCTGGCTGGTTTATTGCTGATAAATCTGGAGCCGGTGAGCGTGGGTCTCGCG
GTATCATTGCAGCACTGGGGCCAGATGGTAAGCCCTCCCGTATCGTAGTTATCTACACGACGGGGAGTCA
GGCAACTATGGATGAACGAAATAGACAGATCGCTGAGATAGGTGCCTCACTGATTAAGCATTGGTAACTG
TCAGACCAAGTTTACTCATATATACTTTAGATTGATTTAAAACTTCATTTTTAATTTAAAAGGATCTAGG
TGAAGATCCTTTTTGATAATCTCATGACCAAAATCCCTTAACGTGAGTTTTCGTTCCACTGAGCGTCAGA
CCCCGTAGAAAAGATCAAAGGATCTTCTTGAGATCCTTTTTTTCTGCGCGTAATCTGCTGCTTGCAAACA
AAAAAACCACCGCTACCAGCGGTGGTTTGTTTGCCGGATCAAGAGCTACCAACTCTTTTTCCGAAGGTAA
CTGGCTTCAGCAGAGCGCAGATACCAAATACTGTTCTTCTAGTGTAGCCGTAGTTAGGCCACCACTTCAA
GAACTCTGTAGCACCGCCTACATACCTCGCTCTGCTAATCCTGTTACCAGTGGCTGCTGCCAGTGGCGAT
AAGTCGTGTCTTACCGGGTTGGACTCAAGACGATAGTTACCGGATAAGGCGCAGCGGTCGGGCTGAACGG
GGGGTTCGTGCACACAGCCCAGCTTGGAGCGAACGACCTACACCGAACTGAGATACCTACAGCGTGAGCT
ATGAGAAAGCGCCACGCTTCCCGAAGGGAGAAAGGCGGACAGGTATCCGGTAAGCGGCAGGGTCGGAACA
GGAGAGCGCACGAGGGAGCTTCCAGGGGGAAACGCCTGGTATCTTTATAGTCCTGTCGGGTTTCGCCACC
TCTGACTTGAGCGTCGATTTTTGTGATGCTCGTCAGGGGGGCGGAGCCTATGGAAAAACGCCAGCAACGC
GGCCTTTTTACGGTTCCTGGCCTTTTGCTGGCCTTTTGCTCACATGTTCTTTCCTGCGTTATCCCCTGAT
TCTGTGGATAACCGTATTACCGCCTTTGAGTGAGCTGATACCGCTCGCCGCAGCCGAACGACCGAGCGCA
GCGAGTCAGTGAGCGAGGAAGCGGAAGAGCGCCCAATACGCAAACCGCCTCTCCCCGCGCGTTGGCCGAT
TCATTAATGCAGCTGGCACGACAGGTTTCCCGACTGGAAAGCGGGCAGTGAGCGCAACGCAATTAATGTG
AGTTAGCTCACTCATTAGGCACCCCAGGCTTTACACTTTATGCTTCCGGCTCGTATGTTGTGTGGAATTG
TGAGCGGATAACAATTTCACACAGGAAACAGCTATGACCATGATTACGCCAAGCGCGCAATTAACCCTCA
CTAAAGGGAACAAAAGCTGGAGCTGCAAGC
