>Addgene plasmid #141990 | TFORF2248 | depositor partial sequence | sequence record 278107 | Insert
ACCGCCACCATGGGAAAACGGTATATGCACCATCCCCAAATTCAGATGATTTCAACCGTGAATCTCCTAG
TTATCCATCTCCTAAGCCACCAACCAGTATGTTCGCTAGCACTTTCTTTATGCAAGAGTTATCCTCCACA
CTCAGTTTCACCAACAGACATAAACACGAGTCTTCCACCAATGTCCAGCTTTCATCGCGGCAGTACCAGC
AGTTCACCTTACGTTGCTGCCTCACACACTCCTCCCATCAATGGATCAGACAGCATTCTAGGAACCAGAG
GGAATGCTGCTGGAAGCTCACAGACAGGTGATGCACTTGGAAAGGCTTTGGCATCTATTTATTCTCCTGA
CCATACCAGCAGTAGTTTTCCGTCAAATCCATCAACACCAGTTGGATCACCTTCACCTCTCACAGGTACC
AGTCAGTGGCCAAGACCTGGAGGGCAAGCACCTTCATCCCCAAGCTATGAAAACTCACTCCACTCCCTGC
AGTCTCGAATGGAGGATCGTTTAGACAGACTGGATGATGCAATCCATGTGCTGCGGAACCATGCTGTGGG
ACCTTCCACCAGTTTGCCTGCTGGTCACAGTGATATACATAGTTTATTGGGACCATCCCATAATGCACCA
ATTGGAAGCCTCAATTCAAACTATGGAGGATCAAGCCTTGTTGCAAGCAGTCGATCAGCTTCAATGGTTG
GAACTCATCGGGAAGACTCTGTCAGTCTCAATGGCAATCATTCAGTCCTGTCTAGTACAGTCACTACTTC
AAGCACAGACCTGAACCATAAAACACAAGAAAATTATAGAGGTGGCTTGCAAAGTCAGTCTGGAACTGTT
GTTACAACAGAAATCAAGACTGAAAACAAAGAAAAGGATGAAAACCTTCATGAACCTCCTTCATCAGATG
ACATGAAGTCAGATGATGAATCCTCCCAAAAAGATATCAAGGTTTCATCTAGAGGCAGAACAAGCAGTAC
TAATGAAGATGAGGATTTGAACCCTGAACAGAAGATAGAAAGGGAGAAGGAGAGGCGGATGGCTAACAAT
GCCAGAGAACGCTTACGCGTGCGGGATATTAATGAAGCATTCAAAGAGCTTGGCCGAATGTGTCAGCTTC
ACTTGAAGAGTGAAAAACCCCAAACAAAACTCCTTATTCTTCATCAAGCCGTGGCAGTCATCCTTAGTCT
AGAACAGCAAGTCAGAGAGAGGAACCTTAACCCCAAAGCAGCCTGCCTTAAGAGAAGGGAAGAAGAAAAA
GTTTCTGCCGTATCGGCAGAGCCGCCAACCACACTGCCAGGAACCCATCCTGGGCTTAGTGAAACTACCA
ACCCTATGGGTCATATGTAGTAATGAACTAGTCCGTAACTTGAAAGTATTTCGATTTCTTGGCTTTATAT
ATCTTGTGGAAAGGACGACCTCCCAAAGATTGCAATTATTAC
