>Addgene plasmid #141990 | TFORF2248 | depositor partial sequence | sequence record 278108 | Barcode
CCTCCCAAAGATTGCAATTATTAC
